Addgene plasmid #62149: pMuLE ENTR SV40 mCherry L5-L2
Purpose: MuLE (Multiple Lentiviral Expression) Entry vector containing a SV40 promoter and mCherry module. Compatible with MultiSite Gateway cloning
Depositing lab: Ian Frew. Depositing organization: University of Zurich. Publication: A versatile modular vector system for rapid combinatorial mammalian genetics. Albers J, Danzer C, Rechsteiner M, Lehmann H, Brandt LP, Hejhal T, Catalano A, Busenhart P, Goncalves AF, Brandt S, Bode PK, Bode-Lesniewska B, Wild PJ, Frew IJ. J Clin Invest. 2015 Mar 9. pii: 79743. doi: 10.1172/JCI79743. PubMed 25751063.
Backbone
  Vector backbone: N/A
  Vector type: Mammalian Expression ; MuLE Gateway Entry Vector
Growth in bacteria
  Bacterial resistance: Kanamycin, 50 μg/mL
  Growth temperature: 37°C
  Growth strain: DH5alpha
  Copy number: High Copy
Gene/Insert
  Gene/Insert name: mCherry
  Species: Synthetic
  Promoter: SV40
  Cloning method: Gateway Cloning
  Sequencing primers: 5′ M13-fwd; 3′ M13-rev
Terms and licenses: Academic/Nonprofit Terms; Industry Terms: Not Available to Industry
How to cite: pMuLE ENTR SV40 mCherry L5-L2 was a gift from Ian Frew (Addgene plasmid # 62149 ; http://n2t.net/addgene:62149 ; RRID:Addgene_62149)
