[The description below was written by a language model from this plasmid's Addgene catalogue record and pLannotate feature annotations shown in this document.]
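Description:
pMuLE ENTR SV40 mCherry L5-L2 is a small (about 3.7 kb) Gateway entry plasmid from the MuLE (Multiple Lentiviral Expression) toolkit, a modular system for assembling several expression units into one lentiviral vector by MultiSite Gateway recombination. The record names no parental backbone, but the annotated features are typical of a pDONR-derived entry clone. These include a high-copy ColE1/pUC-type origin for propagation in E. coli and a kanamycin resistance gene (aph(3')-Ia) for selection. The rrnB T1 and T2 terminators lie upstream of the cassette and insulate it from read-through transcription. There is also a T7 promoter, along with residual lacI and lacZα fragments that appear to have no functional role. M13 forward and reverse primer sites are listed for sequencing across the insert.

The payload lies between the attL5 and attL2 recombination sites and consists of the SV40 enhancer/early promoter followed directly by the coding sequence for mCherry, a monomeric, rapidly maturing red fluorescent protein derived from Discosoma. No polyadenylation signal is annotated within the module, and the entry plasmid carries no lentiviral elements. Those functions would presumably come from the destination vector. In an LR Clonase reaction, the L5-L2 flanks place the module in the final position of a multi-fragment assembly. There it joins entry clones carrying complementary att sites, so the SV40-driven mCherry cassette sits downstream of other modules. The construct is therefore mainly a building block that adds a constitutive red fluorescent marker to combinatorial lentiviral vectors, allowing transduced mammalian cells to be identified, tracked or sorted.
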