Features (pLannotate 1.2.2; 12 found; start..end, strand, type, name):
     23..122     -  protein_bind   attL2: mutant version of attL; recombination site for the Gateway® LR reaction LR Clonase™
    153..171     -  promoter       T7 promoter: promoter for bacteriophage T7 RNA polymerase
    305..1114    +  CDS            KanR: aminoglycoside phosphotransferase; aph(3')-Ia; confers resistance to kanamycin in bacteria or G418 (Geneticin®) in eukaryotes
   1261..1849    +  rep_origin     ori: high-copy-number ColE1/pMB1/pBR322/pUC origin of replication
   2032..2124    +  CDS            lacI (fragment): lac repressor; lacI; The lac repressor binds to the lac operator to inhibit transcription in E. coli. This inhibition can be relieved by adding lactose or isopropyl-β-D-thiogalactopyranoside (IPTG).
   2179..2206    -  terminator     rrnB T2 terminator: transcription terminator T2 from the E. coli rrnB gene
   2338..2381    +  terminator     rrnB T1 terminator: Escherichia coli rrnB; transcription terminator T1 from the E. coli rrnB gene
   2428..2464    -  CDS            lacZα (fragment): LacZα fragment of β-galactosidase; lacZ fragment
   2481..2576    +  protein_bind   attL5: mutant version of attL; recombination site for the Gateway® LR reaction LR Clonase™
   2586..2915    +  promoter       SV40 promoter: SV40 enhancer and early promoter
   2940..2972    +  promoter       SV40 promoter (fragment): SV40 early promoter
   2982..3689    +  CDS            mCherry: mCherry is a basic (constitutively fluorescent) red fluorescent protein published in 2004, derived from Discosoma sp.. It is reported to be a very rapidly-maturing monomer with low acid sensitivity.
>Addgene plasmid #62149 | pMuLE ENTR SV40 mCherry L5-L2 | depositor full sequence | sequence record 101433 | Full Sequence
TCGAGCATGCATCTAGATTACTACCCAGCTTTCTTGTACAAAGTTGGCATTATAAGAAAGCATTGCTTAT
CAATTTGTTGCAACGAACAGGTCACTATCAGTCAAAATAAAATCATTATTTGCCATCCAGCTGCAGGGCG
GCCGCGATATCCCCTATAGTGAGTCGTATTACATGGTCATAGCTGTTTCCTGGCAGCTCTGGCCCGTGTC
TCAAAATCTCTGATGTTACATTGCACAAGATAAAAATATATCATCATGAACAATAAAACTGTCTGCTTAC
ATAAACAGTAATACAAGGGGTGTTATGAGCCATATTCAACGGGAAACGTCGAGGCCGCGATTAAATTCCA
ACATGGATGCTGATTTATATGGGTATAAATGGGCTCGCGATAATGTCGGGCAATCAGGTGCGACAATCTA
TCGCTTGTATGGGAAGCCCGATGCGCCAGAGTTGTTTCTGAAACATGGCAAAGGTAGCGTTGCCAATGAT
GTTACAGATGAGATGGTCAGACTAAACTGGCTGACGGAATTTATGCCTCTTCCGACCATCAAGCATTTTA
TCCGTACTCCTGATGATGCATGGTTACTCACCACTGCGATCCCCGGAAAAACAGCATTCCAGGTATTAGA
AGAATATCCTGATTCAGGTGAAAATATTGTTGATGCGCTGGCAGTGTTCCTGCGCCGGTTGCATTCGATT
CCTGTTTGTAATTGTCCTTTTAACAGCGATCGCGTATTTCGTCTCGCTCAGGCGCAATCACGAATGAATA
ACGGTTTGGTTGATGCGAGTGATTTTGATGACGAGCGTAATGGCTGGCCTGTTGAACAAGTCTGGAAAGA
AATGCATAAACTTTTGCCATTCTCACCGGATTCAGTCGTCACTCATGGTGATTTCTCACTTGATAACCTT
ATTTTTGACGAGGGGAAATTAATAGGTTGTATTGATGTTGGACGAGTCGGAATCGCAGACCGATACCAGG
ATCTTGCCATCCTATGGAACTGCCTCGGTGAGTTTTCTCCTTCATTACAGAAACGGCTTTTTCAAAAATA
TGGTATTGATAATCCTGATATGAATAAATTGCAGTTTCATTTGATGCTCGATGAGTTTTTCTAATCAGAA
TTGGTTAATTGGTTGTAACACTGGCAGAGCATTACGCTGACTTGACGGGACGGCGCAAGCTCATGACCAA
AATCCCTTAACGTGAGTTACGCGTCGTTCCACTGAGCGTCAGACCCCGTAGAAAAGATCAAAGGATCTTC
TTGAGATCCTTTTTTTCTGCGCGTAATCTGCTGCTTGCAAACAAAAAAACCACCGCTACCAGCGGTGGTT
TGTTTGCCGGATCAAGAGCTACCAACTCTTTTTCCGAAGGTAACTGGCTTCAGCAGAGCGCAGATACCAA
ATACTGTTCTTCTAGTGTAGCCGTAGTTAGGCCACCACTTCAAGAACTCTGTAGCACCGCCTACATACCT
CGCTCTGCTAATCCTGTTACCAGTGGCTGCTGCCAGTGGCGATAAGTCGTGTCTTACCGGGTTGGACTCA
AGACGATAGTTACCGGATAAGGCGCAGCGGTCGGGCTGAACGGGGGGTTCGTGCACACAGCCCAGCTTGG
AGCGAACGACCTACACCGAACTGAGATACCTACAGCGTGAGCTATGAGAAAGCGCCACGCTTCCCGAAGG
GAGAAAGGCGGACAGGTATCCGGTAAGCGGCAGGGTCGGAACAGGAGAGCGCACGAGGGAGCTTCCAGGG
GGAAACGCCTGGTATCTTTATAGTCCTGTCGGGTTTCGCCACCTCTGACTTGAGCGTCGATTTTTGTGAT
GCTCGTCAGGGGGGCGGAGCCTATGGAAAAACGCCAGCAACGCGGCCTTTTTACGGTTCCTGGCCTTTTG
CTGGCCTTTTGCTCACATGTTCTTTCCTGCGTTATCCCCTGATTCTGTGGATAACCGTATTACCGCCTTT
GAGTGAGCTGATACCGCTCGCCGCAGCCGAACGACCGAGCGCAGCGAGTCAGTGAGCGAGGAAGCGGAAG
AGCGCCCAATACGCAAACCGCCTCTCCCCGCGCGTTGGCCGATTCATTAATGCAGCTGGCACGACAGGTT
TCCCGACTGGAAAGCGGGCAGTGAGCGCAACGCAATTAATACGCGTACCGCTAGCCAGGAAGAGTTTGTA
GAAACGCAAAAAGGCCATCCGTCAGGATGGCCTTCTGCTTAGTTTGATGCCTGGCAGTTTATGGCGGGCG
TCCTGCCCGCCACCCTCCGGGCCGTTGCTTCACAACGTTCAAATCCGCTCCCGGCGGATTTGTCCTACTC
AGGAGAGCGTTCACCGACAAACAACAGATAAAACGAAAGGCCCAGTCTTCCGACTGAGCCTTTCGTTTTA
TTTGATGCCTGGCAGTTCCCTACTCTCGCGTTAACGCTAGCATGGATGTTTTCCCAGTCACGACGTTGTA
AAACGACGGCCAGTCTTAAGCTCGGGCCCCAAATAATGATTTTATTTTGACTGATAGTGACCTGTTCGTT
GCAACAAATTGATGAGCAATGCTTTTTTATAATGCCAACTTTGTATACAAAAGTTGCTGTGGAATGTGTG
TCAGTTAGGGTGTGGAAAGTCCCCAGGCTCCCCAGCAGGCAGAAGTATGCAAAGCATGCATCTCAATTAG
TCAGCAACCAGGTGTGGAAAGTCCCCAGGCTCCCCAGCAGGCAGAAGTATGCAAAGCATGCATCTCAATT
AGTCAGCAACCATAGTCCCGCCCCTAACTCCGCCCATCCCGCCCCTAACTCCGCCCAGTTCCGCCCATTC
TCCGCCCCATGGCTGACTAATTTTTTTTATTTATGCAGAGGCCGAGGCCGCCTCGGCCTCTGAGCTATTC
CAGAAGTAGTGAGGAGGCTTTTTTGGAGGCCTAGGCTTTTGCAAAAAGCTTGGTACCGAGCTCGGATCCG
GAGGCTTTTTTGGAGGCCTAGGCTTTTGCAAAAAGCTTACCATGGTGAGCAAGGGCGAGGAGGATAACAT
GGCCATCATCAAGGAGTTCATGCGCTTCAAGGTGCACATGGAGGGCTCCGTGAACGGCCACGAGTTCGAG
ATCGAGGGCGAGGGCGAGGGCCGCCCCTACGAGGGCACCCAGACCGCCAAGCTGAAGGTGACCAAGGGTG
GCCCCCTGCCCTTCGCCTGGGACATCCTGTCCCCTCAGTTCATGTACGGCTCCAAGGCCTACGTGAAGCA
CCCCGCCGACATCCCCGACTACTTGAAGCTGTCCTTCCCCGAGGGCTTCAAGTGGGAGCGCGTGATGAAC
TTCGAGGACGGCGGCGTGGTGACCGTGACCCAGGACTCCTCCCTGCAGGACGGCGAGTTCATCTACAAGG
TGAAGCTGCGCGGCACCAACTTCCCCTCCGACGGCCCCGTAATGCAGAAGAAGACCATGGGCTGGGAGGC
CTCCTCCGAGCGGATGTACCCCGAGGACGGCGCCCTGAAGGGCGAGATCAAGCAGAGGCTGAAGCTGAAG
GACGGCGGCCACTACGACGCTGAGGTCAAGACCACCTACAAGGCCAAGAAGCCCGTGCAGCTGCCCGGCG
CCTACAACGTCAACATCAAGTTGGACATCACCTCCCACAACGAGGACTACACCATCGTGGAACAGTACGA
ACGCGCCGAGGGCCGCCACTCCACCGGCGGCATGGACGAGCTGTACAAGTAAGTCGACAATCC
