>Addgene plasmid #62149 | pMuLE ENTR SV40 mCherry L5-L2 | addgene partial sequence | sequence record 103688 | M13-F20 5'-TGTAAAACGACGGCCAGT-3'
GACTGATAGTGACCTGTTCGTTGCAACAAATTGATGAGCAATGCTTTTTTATAATGCCAACTTTGTATAC
AAAAGTTGCTGTGGAATGTGTGTCAGTTAGGGTGTGGAAAGTCCCCAGGCTCCCCAGCAGGCAGAAGTAT
GCAAAGCATGCATCTCAATTAGTCAGCAACCAGGTGTGGAAAGTCCCCAGGCTCCCCAGCAGGCAGAAGT
ATGCAAAGCATGCATCTCAATTAGTCAGCAACCATAGTCCCGCCCCTAACTCCGCCCATCCCGCCCCTAA
CTCCGCCCAGTTCCGCCCATTCTCCGCCCCATGGCTGACTAATTTTTTTTATTTATGCAGAGGCCGAGGC
CGCCTCGGCCTCTGAGCTATTCCAGAAGTAGTGAGGAGGCTTTTTTGGAGGCCTAGGCTTTTGCAAAAAG
CTTGGTACCGAGCTCGGATCCGGAGGCTTTTTTGGAGGCCTAGGCTTTTGCAAAAAGCTTACCATGGTGA
GCAAGGGCGAGGAGGATAACATGGCCATCATCAAGGAGTTCATGCGCTTCAAGGTGCACATGGAGGGCTC
CGTGAACGGCCACGAGTTCGAGATCGAGGGCGAGGGCGAGGGCCGCCCCTACGAGGGCACCCAGACCGCC
AAGCTGAAGGTGACCAAGGGTGGCCCCCTGCCCTTCGCCTGGGACATCCTGTCCCCTCAGTTCATGTAC
