>Addgene plasmid #62149 | pMuLE ENTR SV40 mCherry L5-L2 | addgene partial sequence | sequence record 103689 | M13-Rev 5'-CAGGAAACAGCTATGACC-3'
TGCAGCTGGATGGCAAATAATGATTTTATTTTGACTGATAGTGACCTGTTCGTTGCAACAAATTGATAAG
CAATGCTTTCTTATAATGCCAACTTTGTACAAGAAAGCTGGGTAGTAATCTAGATGCATGCTCGAGGATT
GTCGACTTACTTGTACAGCTCGTCCATGCCGCCGGTGGAGTGGCGGCCCTCGGCGCGTTCGTACTGTTCC
ACGATGGTGTAGTCCTCGTTGTGGGAGGTGATGTCCAACTTGATGTTGACGTTGTAGGCGCCGGGCAGCT
GCACGGGCTTCTTGGCCTTGTAGGTGGTCTTGACCTCAGCGTCGTAGTGGCCGCCGTCCTTCAGCTTCAG
CCTCTGCTTGATCTCGCCCTTCAGGGCGCCGTCCTCGGGGTACATCCGCTCGGAGGAGGCCTCCCAGCCC
ATGGTCTTCTTCTGCATTACGGGGCCGTCGGAGGGGAAGTTGGTGCCGCGCAGCTTCACCTTGTAGATGA
ACTCGCCGTCCTGCAGGGAGGAGTCCTGGGTCACGGTCACCACGCCGCCGTCCTCGAAGTTCATCACGCG
CTCCCACTTGAAGCCCTCGGGGAAGGACAGCTTCAAGTAGTCGGGGATGTCGGCGGGGTGCTTCACGTAG
GCCTTGGAGCCGTACATGAACTGAGGGGACAGGATGTCCCA
